>Addgene plasmid #168554 | pDONR223 SARS-CoV-1 NSP13_stop | addgene full sequence | sequence record 333709 | Addgene NGS Result
GTAAAACGACGGCCAGTCTTAAGCTCGGGCCCCAAATAATGATTTTATTTTGACTGATAGTGACCTGTTC
GTTGCAACAAATTGATGAGCAATGCTTTTTTATAATGCCAACTTTGTACAAAAAAGTTGGCATGGCTGTA
GGTGCTTGTGTATTGTGCAATTCACAGACTTCACTTCGTTGCGGTGCCTGTATTAGGAGGCCATTCCTAT
GTTGCAAGTGCTGCTATGACCATGTCATTTCAACATCACACAAATTAGTGTTGTCTGTTAATCCCTATGT
TTGCAATGCCCCAGGTTGTGATGTCACTGATGTGACACAACTGTATCTAGGAGGTATGAGCTATTATTGC
AAGTCACATAAGCCTCCCATTAGTTTTCCATTATGTGCTAATGGTCAGGTTTTTGGTTTATACAAAAACA
CATGTGTAGGCAGTGACAATGTCACTGACTTCAATGCGATAGCAACATGTGATTGGACTAATGCTGGCGA
TTACATACTTGCCAACACTTGTACTGAGAGACTCAAGCTTTTCGCAGCAGAAACGCTCAAAGCCACTGAG
GAAACATTTAAGCTGTCATATGGTATTGCCACTGTACGCGAAGTACTCTCTGACAGAGAATTGCATCTTT
CATGGGAGGTTGGAAAACCTAGACCACCATTGAACAGAAACTATGTCTTTACTGGTTACCGTGTAACTAA
AAATAGTAAAGTACAGATTGGAGAGTACACCTTTGAAAAAGGTGACTATGGTGATGCTGTTGTGTACAGA
GGTACTACGACATACAAGTTGAATGTTGGTGATTACTTTGTGTTGACATCTCACACTGTAATGCCACTTA
GTGCACCTACTCTAGTGCCACAAGAGCACTATGTGAGAATTACTGGCTTGTACCCAACACTCAACATCTC
AGATGAGTTTTCTAGCAATGTTGCAAATTATCAAAAGGTCGGCATGCAAAAGTACTCTACACTCCAAGGA
CCACCTGGTACTGGTAAGAGTCATTTTGCCATCGGACTTGCTCTCTATTACCCATCTGCTCGCATAGTGT
ATACGGCATGCTCTCATGCAGCTGTTGATGCCCTATGTGAAAAGGCATTAAAATATTTGCCCATAGATAA
ATGTAGTAGAATCATACCTGCGCGTGCGCGCGTAGAGTGTTTTGATAAATTCAAAGTGAATTCAACACTA
GAACAGTATGTTTTCTGCACTGTAAATGCATTGCCAGAAACAACTGCTGACATTGTAGTCTTTGATGAAA
TCTCTATGGCTACTAATTATGACTTGAGTGTTGTCAATGCTAGACTTCGTGCAAAACACTACGTCTATAT
TGGCGATCCTGCTCAATTACCAGCCCCCCGCACATTGCTGACTAAAGGCACACTAGAACCAGAATATTTT
AATTCAGTGTGCAGACTTATGAAAACAATAGGTCCAGACATGTTCCTTGGAACTTGTCGCCGTTGTCCTG
CTGAAATTGTTGACACTGTGAGTGCTTTAGTTTATGACAATAAGCTAAAAGCACACAAGGATAAGTCAGC
TCAATGCTTCAAAATGTTCTACAAAGGTGTTATTACACATGATGTTTCATCTGCAATCAACAGACCTCAA
ATAGGCGTTGTAAGAGAATTTCTTACACGCAATCCTGCTTGGAGAAAAGCTGTTTTTATCTCACCTTATA
ATTCACAGAACGCTGTAGCTTCAAAAATCTTAGGATTGCCTACGCAGACTGTTGATTCATCACAGGGTTC
TGAATATGACTATGTCATATTCACACAAACTACTGAAACAGCACACTCTTGTAATGTCAACCGCTTCAAT
GTGGCTATCACAAGGGCAAAAATTGGCATTTTGTGCATAATGTCTGATAGAGATCTTTATGACAAACTGC
AATTTACAAGTCTAGAAATACCACGTCGCAATGTGGCTACATTACAATAATACCCAACTTTCTTGTACAA
AGTTGGCATTATAAGAAAGCATTGCTTATCAATTTGTTGCAACGAACAGGTCACTATCAGTCAAAATAAA
ATCATTATTTGCCATCCAGCTGATATCCCCTATAGTGAGTCGTATTACATGGTCATAGCTGTTTCCTGGC
AGCTCTGGCCCGTGTCTCAAAATCTCTGATGTTACATTGCACAAGATAAAAATATATCATCATGCCTCCT
CTAGACCAGCCAGGACAGAAATGCCTCGACTTCGCTGCTACCCAAGGTTGCCGGGTGACGCACACCGTGG
AAACGGATGAAGGCACGAACCCAGTGGACATAAGCCTGTTCGGTTCGTAAGCTGTAATGCAAGTAGCGTA
TGCGCTCACGCAACTGGTCCAGAACCTTGACCGAACGCAGCGGTGGTAACGGCGCAGTGGCGGTTTTCAT
GGCTTGTTATGACTGTTTTTTTGGGGTACAGTCTATGCCTCGGGCATCCAAGCAGCAAGCGCGTTACGCC
GTGGGTCGATGTTTGATGTTATGGAGCAGCAACGATGTTACGCAGCAGGGCAGTCGCCCTAAAACAAAGT
TAAACATTATGAGGGAAGCGGTGATCGCCGAAGTATCGACTCAACTATCAGAGGTAGTTGGCGTCATCGA
GCGCCATCTCGAACCGACGTTGCTGGCCGTACATTTGTACGGCTCCGCAGTGGATGGCGGCCTGAAGCCA
CACAGTGATATTGATTTGCTGGTTACGGTGACCGTAAGGCTTGATGAAACAACGCGGCGAGCTTTGATCA
ACGACCTTTTGGAAACTTCGGCTTCCCCTGGAGAGAGCGAGATTCTCCGCGCTGTAGAAGTCACCATTGT
TGTGCACGACGACATCATTCCGTGGCGTTATCCAGCTAAGCGCGAACTGCAATTTGGAGAATGGCAGCGC
AATGACATTCTTGCAGGTATCTTCGAGCCAGCCACGATCGACATTGATCTGGCTATCTTGCTGACAAAAG
CAAGAGAACATAGCGTTGCCTTGGTAGGTCCAGCGGCGGAGGAACTCTTTGATCCGGTTCCTGAACAGGA
TCTATTTGAGGCGCTAAATGAAACCTTAACGCTATGGAACTCGCCGCCCGACTGGGCTGGCGATGAGCGA
AATGTAGTGCTTACGTTGTCCCGCATTTGGTACAGCGCAGTAACCGGCAAAATCGCGCCGAAGGATGTCG
CTGCCGACTGGGCAATGGAGCGCCTGCCGGCCCAGTATCAGCCCGTCATACTTGAAGCTAGACAGGCTTA
TCTTGGACAAGAAGAAGATCGCTTGGCCTCGCGCGCAGATCAGTTGGAAGAATTTGTCCACTACGTGAAA
GGCGAGATCACCAAGGTAGTCGGCAAATAACCCTCGAGCCACCCATGACCAAAATCCCTTAACGTGAGTT
ACGCGTCGTTCCACTGAGCGTCAGACCCCGTAGAAAAGATCAAAGGATCTTCTTGAGATCCTTTTTTTCT
GCGCGTAATCTGCTGCTTGCAAACAAAAAAACCACCGCTACCAGCGGTGGTTTGTTTGCCGGATCAAGAG
CTACCAACTCTTTTTCCGAAGGTAACTGGCTTCAGCAGAGCGCAGATACCAAATACTGTTCTTCTAGTGT
AGCCGTAGTTAGGCCACCACTTCAAGAACTCTGTAGCACCGCCTACATACCTCGCTCTGCTAATCCTGTT
ACCAGTGGCTGCTGCCAGTGGCGATAAGTCGTGTCTTACCGGGTTGGACTCAAGACGATAGTTACCGGAT
AAGGCGCAGCGGTCGGGCTGAACGGGGGGTTCGTGCACACAGCCCAGCTTGGAGCGAACGACCTACACCG
AACTGAGATACCTACAGCGTGAGCTATGAGAAAGCGCCACGCTTCCCGAAGGGAGAAAGGCGGACAGGTA
TCCGGTAAGCGGCAGGGTCGGAACAGGAGAGCGCACGAGGGAGCTTCCAGGGGGAAACGCCTGGTATCTT
TATAGTCCTGTCGGGTTTCGCCACCTCTGACTTGAGCGTCGATTTTTGTGATGCTCGTCAGGGGGGCGGA
GCCTATGGAAAAACGCCAGCAACGCGGCCTTTTTACGGTTCCTGGCCTTTTGCTGGCCTTTTGCTCACAT
GTTCTTTCCTGCGTTATCCCCTGATTCTGTGGATAACCGTATTACCGCCTTTGAGTGAGCTGATACCGCT
CGCCGCAGCCGAACGACCGAGCGCAGCGAGTCAGTGAGCGAGGAAGCGGAAGAGCGCCCAATACGCAAAC
CGCCTCTCCCCGCGCGTTGGCCGATTCATTAATGCAGCTGGCACGACAGGTTTCCCGACTGGAAAGCGGG
CAGTGAGCGCAACGCAATTAATACGCGTACCGCTAGCCAGGAAGAGTTTGTAGAAACGCAAAAAGGCCAT
CCGTCAGGATGGCCTTCTGCTTAGTTTGATGCCTGGCAGTTTATGGCGGGCGTCCTGCCCGCCACCCTCC
GGGCCGTTGCTTCACAACGTTCAAATCCGCTCCCGGCGGATTTGTCCTACTCAGGAGAGCGTTCACCGAC
AAACAACAGATAAAACGAAAGGCCCAGTCTTCCGACTGAGCCTTTCGTTTTATTTGATGCCTGGCAGTTC
CCTACTCTCGCGTTAACGCTAGCATGGATGTTTTCCCAGTCACGACGTT
Features (pLannotate 1.2.2; 12 found; start..end, strand, type, name):
     34..129     +  protein_bind   attL3: mutant version of attL; recombination site for the Gateway® LR reaction LR Clonase™
    135..1937    +  CDS            rep (fragment): R1AB_SARS - Experimental evidence at protein level: Swiss-Prot protein existence level 1. [2'-O-methyltransferase]: Methyltransferase that mediates mRNA cap 2'-O-ribose methylation to the 5'-cap structure of viral mRNAs. N7-methyl guanosine cap is a prerequisite for binding of nsp16. Therefore plays an essential role in viral mRNAs cap methylation which is essential to evade immune system. From Severe acute respiratory syndrome coronavirus (SARS-CoV).
   1942..2041    -  protein_bind   attL2: mutant version of attL; recombination site for the Gateway® LR reaction LR Clonase™
   2059..2077    -  promoter       T7 promoter: promoter for bacteriophage T7 RNA polymerase
   2267..2290    +  promoter       Pc promoter (fragment): intI1 (promoter lies within the coding sequence); class 1 integron promoter
   2466..2522    +  CDS            GmR (fragment): gentamycin acetyltransferase; aacC1; confers resistance to gentamycin
   2529..3320    +  CDS            SmR: aminoglycoside adenylyltransferase (Murphy, 1985); aadA; confers resistance to spectinomycin and streptomycin
   3413..4001    +  rep_origin     ori: high-copy-number ColE1/pMB1/pBR322/pUC origin of replication
   4184..4276    +  CDS            lacI (fragment): lac repressor; lacI; The lac repressor binds to the lac operator to inhibit transcription in E. coli. This inhibition can be relieved by adding lactose or isopropyl-β-D-thiogalactopyranoside (IPTG).
   4331..4358    -  terminator     rrnB T2 terminator: transcription terminator T2 from the E. coli rrnB gene
   4490..4533    +  terminator     rrnB T1 terminator: Escherichia coli rrnB; transcription terminator T1 from the E. coli rrnB gene
   4580..17      -  CDS            lacZα (fragment) (across the origin): LacZα fragment of β-galactosidase; lacZ fragment
