[The description below was written by a language model from this plasmid's Addgene catalogue record and pLannotate feature annotations shown in this document.]
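Description:
pDONR223 SARS-CoV-1 NSP13_stop is a Gateway Entry clone built on the pDONR223 donor backbone, carrying the coding sequence for non-structural protein 13 (NSP13) of SARS-CoV-1, a segment of the viral ORF1ab replicase polyprotein. It is a bacterial cloning plasmid rather than an expression vector. It replicates in E. coli from a high-copy ColE1/pUC-type origin and is selected with spectinomycin through the aadA (SmR) aminoglycoside adenylyltransferase gene, which sits downstream of a class 1 integron Pc promoter fragment and a short remnant of a gentamicin resistance gene. The sequenced record is 4,599 nt, smaller than the listed empty backbone because Gateway recombination replaces the donor cassette with the insert.

The insert is listed as 1,806 bp. It is annotated as a roughly 1.8 kb fragment matching the SARS-CoV replicase polyprotein; the functional text attached to that annotation describes the 2'-O-methyltransferase from the same polyprotein entry, not NSP13 specifically. The ORF is flanked by two attL recombination sites (the automated annotation labels the upstream one attL3 and the downstream one attL2), which allow LR Clonase-mediated transfer into any compatible Destination vector. The "_stop" in the name suggests that the ORF retains a stop codon, which would suit native C-terminus or N-terminally tagged expression rather than C-terminal fusions, although the record does not spell this out. No promoter drives the insert in this plasmid; a T7 promoter lies outside the downstream att site facing the insert in antisense, and rrnB T1/T2 terminators insulate the cassette from upstream transcription. M13 forward and reverse primer sites are used for sequencing. The clone belongs to a collection of human coronavirus ORFs intended for flexible shuttling into expression and interaction-assay vectors.
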