Addgene plasmid #168554: pDONR223 SARS-CoV-1 NSP13_stop
Purpose: Gateway-compatible Entry vector
Depositing lab: Fritz Roth. Depositing organization: Sinai Health System. Publication: A resource of human coronavirus protein-coding sequences in a flexible, multipurpose Gateway Entry clone collection. Weller B, Lin CW, Pogoutse O, Sauer M, Marin-de la Rosa N, Strobel A, Young V, Knapp JJ, Rayhan A, Falter C, Kim DK, Roth FP, Falter-Braun P. G3 (Bethesda). 2023 Jul 5;13(7):jkad105. doi: 10.1093/g3journal/jkad105. PubMed 37267226.
Backbone
  Vector backbone: pDONR223
  Backbone manufacturer: Rual et al, Genome Res. 14:2128-2135, 2004.
  Backbone size w/o insert (bp): 5005
  Vector type: Other
Growth in bacteria
  Bacterial resistance: Spectinomycin, 50 μg/mL
  Growth temperature: 37°C
  Growth strain: DH5alpha
  Copy number: Unknown
Gene/Insert
  Gene/Insert name: NSP13
  Species: Other
  Insert size (bp): 1806
  Entrez Gene: ORF1ab (a.k.a. sarsp1)
  Cloning method: Gateway Cloning
  Sequencing primers: 5′ m13-For; 3′ m13-Rev
Resource information
  A portion of this plasmid was derived from a plasmid made by: Falter-Braun Lab
Terms and licenses: Academic/Nonprofit Terms; Industry Terms
How to cite: pDONR223 SARS-CoV-1 NSP13_stop was a gift from Fritz Roth (Addgene plasmid # 168554 ; http://n2t.net/addgene:168554 ; RRID:Addgene_168554)
